Addgene plasmid #182616: pOME0278M
Purpose: Human herpesvirus 8 strain JSC-1 clone BAC16, complete genome. antiPAN
Depositing lab: Dirk Dittmer. Depositing organization: University of North Carolina at Chapel Hill.
Backbone
  Vector backbone: pCDNA3.1 (-)
  Vector type: Mammalian Expression
Growth in bacteria
  Bacterial resistance: Ampicillin, 100 μg/mL
  Growth temperature: 37°C
  Growth strain: DH5alpha
  Copy number: High Copy
Gene/Insert
  Gene/Insert name: HHV8 antiPAN reverse compliment sequence control
  Species: Other
  Insert size (bp): 1273
  Cloning method: Unknown
Terms and licenses: Academic/Nonprofit Terms; Industry Terms: Not Available to Industry
How to cite: pOME0278M was a gift from Dirk Dittmer (Addgene plasmid # 182616 ; http://n2t.net/addgene:182616 ; RRID:Addgene_182616)
