[The description below was written by a language model from this plasmid's Addgene catalogue record and pLannotate feature annotations shown in this document.]
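Description:
pOME0278M is a mammalian expression plasmid built on the pcDNA3.1(-) backbone, carrying a 1,273 bp insert from Kaposi's sarcoma-associated herpesvirus (human herpesvirus 8). The source sequence is given as strain JSC-1, clone BAC16. The insert is catalogued as "antiPAN", a reverse-complement sequence control for the PAN locus. PAN is the abundant polyadenylated nuclear noncoding RNA made during KSHV lytic replication. The construct therefore appears intended as an orientation-matched negative control for a companion PAN expression plasmid, although the record does not describe specific experiments. The cloning method is listed as unknown.

In the 6,674 nt sequenced record, the insert region lies between the CMV immediate-early enhancer/promoter and the bovine growth hormone polyadenylation signal. A T7 promoter just upstream would allow in vitro transcription. Automated annotation detects the K7 open reading frame on the forward strand within this region. K7 encodes a viral anti-apoptotic protein and overlaps the PAN locus in the viral genome. This call comes from sequence similarity, and the record does not say whether K7 is meant to be expressed or how its orientation relates to the "reverse complement" label. The short hits labelled as a truncated HIV-1 LTR, a ble fragment and a lacI fragment are likely backbone-derived annotation artefacts rather than functional elements.

Propagation in E. coli uses the high-copy ColE1/pUC origin with ampicillin selection through β-lactamase, and an f1 origin is also present. An SV40 promoter-driven neomycin phosphotransferase cassette with an SV40 polyadenylation signal allows G418 selection of stably transfected mammalian cells.
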