Features (pLannotate 1.2.2; 20 found; start..end, strand, type, name):
     28..80      -  misc_feature   bom (fragment): basis of mobility region from pBR322
    235..614     +  enhancer       CMV enhancer: human cytomegalovirus immediate early enhancer
    615..818     +  promoter       CMV promoter: human cytomegalovirus (CMV) immediate early promoter
    814..847     +  LTR            5' LTR (truncated) (fragment): truncated 5' long terminal repeat (LTR) from HIV-1
    863..881     +  promoter       T7 promoter: promoter for bacteriophage T7 RNA polymerase
   1119..1496    +  CDS            K7: K7_HHV8P - Experimental evidence at protein level: Swiss-Prot protein existence level 1. Plays a role in the inhibition of host apoptosis to allow completion of the viral lytic replication and may thus favor the maintenance of persistent infection in infected host. From Human herpesvirus 8 type P (isolate GK18) (HHV-8) (Kaposi's sarcoma-associated herpesvirus).
   2271..2495    +  polyA_signal   bGH poly(A) signal: bovine growth hormone polyadenylation signal
   2499..2520    +  promoter       SV40 promoter (fragment): SV40 enhancer and early promoter
   2541..2969    +  rep_origin     f1 ori (sequence partly withheld): f1 bacteriophage origin of replication; arrow indicates direction of (+) strand synthesis
   2983..3312    +  promoter       SV40 promoter: SV40 enhancer and early promoter
   3379..4170    +  CDS            neo: KKA2_KLEPN - Also known as kan, nptII. Experimental evidence at protein level: Swiss-Prot protein existence level 1. Resistance to kanamycin, neomycin, paromomycin, ribostamycin, butirosin and gentamicin B. From Klebsiella pneumoniae.
   4194..4352    +  CDS            ble (fragment): BLE_KLEPN - Experimental evidence at protein level: Swiss-Prot protein existence level 1. Binding protein with a strong affinity to the bleomycin family of antibiotics. Binds to CL990; an antimitotic-antibiotic compound. From Klebsiella pneumoniae.
   4347..4468    +  polyA_signal   SV40 poly(A) signal: SV40 polyadenylation signal
   4541..4557    -  protein_bind   lac operator: The lac repressor binds to the lac operator to inhibit transcription in E. coli. This inhibition can be relieved by adding lactose or isopropyl-β-D-thiogalactopyranoside (IPTG). lac repressor encoded by lacI
   4565..4595    -  promoter       lac promoter: promoter for the E. coli lac operon
   4610..4631    -  protein_bind   CAP binding site: CAP binding activates transcription in the presence of cAMP. E. coli catabolite activator protein
   4644..4736    -  CDS            lacI (fragment): lac repressor; lacI; The lac repressor binds to the lac operator to inhibit transcription in E. coli. This inhibition can be relieved by adding lactose or isopropyl-β-D-thiogalactopyranoside (IPTG).
   4919..5507    -  rep_origin     ori: high-copy-number ColE1/pMB1/pBR322/pUC origin of replication
   5678..6538    -  CDS            AmpR: β-lactamase; bla; confers resistance to ampicillin, carbenicillin, and related antibiotics
   6539..6643    -  promoter       AmpR promoter: bla
>Addgene plasmid #182616 | pOME0278M | addgene full sequence | sequence record 359445 | Addgene NGS Result
GACGGATCGGGAGATCTCCCGATCCCCTATGGTGCACTCTCAGTACAATCTGCTCTGATGCCGCATAGTT
AAGCCAGTATCTGCTCCCTGCTTGTGTGTTGGAGGTCGCTGAGTAGTGCGCGAGCAAAATTTAAGCTACA
ACAAGGCAAGGCTTGACCGACAATTGCATGAAGAATCTGCTTAGGGTTAGGCGTTTTGCGCTGCTTCGCG
ATGTACGGGCCAGATATACGCGTTGACATTGATTATTGACTAGTTATTAATAGTAATCAATTACGGGGTC
ATTAGTTCATAGCCCATATATGGAGTTCCGCGTTACATAACTTACGGTAAATGGCCCGCCTGGCTGACCG
CCCAACGACCCCCGCCCATTGACGTCAATAATGACGTATGTTCCCATAGTAACGCCAATAGGGACTTTCC
ATTGACGTCAATGGGTGGAGTATTTACGGTAAACTGCCCACTTGGCAGTACATCAAGTGTATCATATGCC
AAGTACGCCCCCTATTGACGTCAATGACGGTAAATGGCCCGCCTGGCATTATGCCCAGTACATGACCTTA
TGGGACTTTCCTACTTGGCAGTACATCTACGTATTAGTCATCGCTATTACCATGGTGATGCGGTTTTGGC
AGTACATCAATGGGCGTGGATAGCGGTTTGACTCACGGGGATTTCCAAGTCTCCACCCCATTGACGTCAA
TGGGAGTTTGTTTTGGCACCAAAATCAACGGGACTTTCCAAAATGTCGTAACAACTCCGCCCCATTGACG
CAAATGGGCGGTAGGCGTGTACGGTGGGAGGTCTATATAAGCAGAGCTCTCTGGCTAACTAGAGAACCCA
CTGCTTACTGGCTTATCGAAATTAATACGACTCACTATAGGGAGACCCAAGCTGGCTAGCGTTTAAACGG
GCCCTCTAGACTCGAGCGGCCGCCACTGTGCTGGATATCTGCAGAATTCTTATTAATGTTCATCCGTATT
GTGTATATGTAATTTGGTTTCCATATTTGGTAGGAGTATGGAGTTTTCTTATGGATTATTAAGGGTCAGC
TTGAAGGATGATGTTAATGACATAAAGGGGCGTGGCTTCCAAAAATGGGTGGCTAACCTGTCCAAAATAT
GGGAACACTGGAGATAAAAGGGGCCAGCTTGAGTCAGTTTAGCACTGGGACTGCCCAGTCACCTTGGCTG
CCGCTTCACCTATGGATTTTGTGCTCGCTGCTTGCCTTCTTGCCGCTTCTGGTTTTCATTGGTGCCGCCG
ATTGTGGGTTGATTGCGTCGCTTTTGGCAATATACCCATCCTGGCTTTCGGCTAGGTTTTCCGTCCTACT
TTTCCCACATTGGCCTGAGAGCTGTAGTACAAAAAACACCGCGCGGTCTGGAGCTCTCCATAAGCCCGCA
GAACAAAAGCTGCGATTTGCCCAAAAACCTTGCCATGGCAACTATACAGTCACCCCTTGCGGGTTATTGC
ATTGGATTCAATCTCCAGGCCAGTTGTAGCCCCCTTTTATGATATGCGAGGATACTTAACGTGTCTGAAT
GTGGAATATAATGTGAAAGGAAAGCAGCGCCCACTGGTGTATCAGAACAGTGGTGCACTACCTATCTGCT
CATTCGTTGTTTCGGTTCTGTGTTTGTCTGATTCTTAGATAGTGTTGAGGTAATTCTAGAAAGCGGATTG
AGTGTAAATCGGGCCACTTTGCCCTAAATGTGACAATCTGGATGTGTATCTTATTGGTGCGTTGTGAAGC
ATTTTAAAATGCGTTTTAGATTGTATCAGGCTAGTGCTGTAATGGTGTGTTTATTTTTCCAGTGTAAGCA
AGTCGATTTGAATGACATAGGCGACAAAGTGAGGTGGCATTTGTCAGAAGTTTCAAAGTCGTGTAAGAAC
ATTGGACTAAAGTGGTGTGCGGCAGCTGGGAGCGCTCTTTCAATGTTAATGTTTTAATGTGTATGTTGTG
TTGGAAGTTCCAGGCTAATATTTGATGTTTTGCTAGGTTGACTAACGATGTTTTCTTGTAGGTGAAAGCG
TTGTGTAACAATGATAACGGTGTTTTGGCTGGGTTTTTCCTTGTTCGCACCGGACACCTCCAGTGACCAG
ACGGCAAGGTTTTTATCCCAGTGTATATTGGAAAAACATGTTATACTTTTGACAATTTAACGTGCCTAGA
GCTCAAATTAAACTAATACCATAACGTAATGCAACTTACAACATAAATAAGGATCCGAGCTCGGTACCAA
GCTTAAGTTTAAACCGCTGATCAGCCTCGACTGTGCCTTCTAGTTGCCAGCCATCTGTTGTTTGCCCCTC
CCCCGTGCCTTCCTTGACCCTGGAAGGTGCCACTCCCACTGTCCTTTCCTAATAAAATGAGGAAATTGCA
TCGCATTGTCTGAGTAGGTGTCATTCTATTCTGGGGGGTGGGGTGGGGCAGGACAGCAAGGGGGAGGATT
GGGAAGACAATAGCAGGCATGCTGGGGATGCGGTGGGCTCTATGGCTTCTGAGGCGGAAAGAACCAGCTG
GGGCTCTAGGGGGTATCCCC
[124 nt withheld, positions 2541-2664]
C
[91 nt withheld, positions 2666-2756]
A
[49 nt withheld, positions 2758-2806]
CCTTTGACGTTGGAGTCCACGTTCTTT
[37 nt withheld, positions 2834-2870]
ACCCTATCTCGGTCTATTCTTTTGATTTATAAGGGATTTTGCCGATTTCGGCCTATTGGTTAAAAAATGA
GCTGATTTAACAAAAATTTAACGCGAATTAATTCTGTGGAATGTGTGTCAGTTAGGGTGTGGAAAGTCCC
CAGGCTCCCCAGCAGGCAGAAGTATGCAAAGCATGCATCTCAATTAGTCAGCAACCAGGTGTGGAAAGTC
CCCAGGCTCCCCAGCAGGCAGAAGTATGCAAAGCATGCATCTCAATTAGTCAGCAACCATAGTCCCGCCC
CTAACTCCGCCCATCCCGCCCCTAACTCCGCCCAGTTCCGCCCATTCTCCGCCCCATGGCTGACTAATTT
TTTTTATTTATGCAGAGGCCGAGGCCGCCTCTGCCTCTGAGCTATTCCAGAAGTAGTGAGGAGGCTTTTT
TGGAGGCCTAGGCTTTTGCAAAAAGCTCCCGGGAGCTTGTATATCCATTTTCGGATCTGATCAAGAGACA
GGATGAGGATCGTTTCGCATGATTGAACAAGATGGATTGCACGCAGGTTCTCCGGCCGCTTGGGTGGAGA
GGCTATTCGGCTATGACTGGGCACAACAGACAATCGGCTGCTCTGATGCCGCCGTGTTCCGGCTGTCAGC
GCAGGGGCGCCCGGTTCTTTTTGTCAAGACCGACCTGTCCGGTGCCCTGAATGAACTGCAGGACGAGGCA
GCGCGGCTATCGTGGCTGGCCACGACGGGCGTTCCTTGCGCAGCTGTGCTCGACGTTGTCACTGAAGCGG
GAAGGGACTGGCTGCTATTGGGCGAAGTGCCGGGGCAGGATCTCCTGTCATCTCACCTTGCTCCTGCCGA
GAAAGTATCCATCATGGCTGATGCAATGCGGCGGCTGCATACGCTTGATCCGGCTACCTGCCCATTCGAC
CACCAAGCGAAACATCGCATCGAGCGAGCACGTACTCGGATGGAAGCCGGTCTTGTCGATCAGGATGATC
TGGACGAAGAGCATCAGGGGCTCGCGCCAGCCGAACTGTTCGCCAGGCTCAAGGCGCGCATGCCCGACGG
CGAGGATCTCGTCGTGACCCATGGCGATGCCTGCTTGCCGAATATCATGGTGGAAAATGGCCGCTTTTCT
GGATTCATCGACTGTGGCCGGCTGGGTGTGGCGGACCGCTATCAGGACATAGCGTTGGCTACCCGTGATA
TTGCTGAAGAGCTTGGCGGCGAATGGGCTGACCGCTTCCTCGTGCTTTACGGTATCGCCGCTCCCGATTC
GCAGCGCATCGCCTTCTATCGCCTTCTTGACGAGTTCTTCTGAGCGGGACTCTGGGGTTCGAAATGACCG
ACCAAGCGACGCCCAACCTGCCATCACGAGATTTCGATTCCACCGCCGCCTTCTATGAAAGGTTGGGCTT
CGGAATCGTTTTCCGGGACGCCGGCTGGATGATCCTCCAGCGCGGGGATCTCATGCTGGAGTTCTTCGCC
CACCCCAACTTGTTTATTGCAGCTTATAATGGTTACAAATAAAGCAATAGCATCACAAATTTCACAAATA
AAGCATTTTTTTCACTGCATTCTAGTTGTGGTTTGTCCAAACTCATCAATGTATCTTATCATGTCTGTAT
ACCGTCGACCTCTAGCTAGAGCTTGGCGTAATCATGGTCATAGCTGTTTCCTGTGTGAAATTGTTATCCG
CTCACAATTCCACACAACATACGAGCCGGAAGCATAAAGTGTAAAGCCTGGGGTGCCTAATGAGTGAGCT
AACTCACATTAATTGCGTTGCGCTCACTGCCCGCTTTCCAGTCGGGAAACCTGTCGTGCCAGCTGCATTA
ATGAATCGGCCAACGCGCGGGGAGAGGCGGTTTGCGTATTGGGCGCTCTTCCGCTTCCTCGCTCACTGAC
TCGCTGCGCTCGGTCGTTCGGCTGCGGCGAGCGGTATCAGCTCACTCAAAGGCGGTAATACGGTTATCCA
CAGAATCAGGGGATAACGCAGGAAAGAACATGTGAGCAAAAGGCCAGCAAAAGGCCAGGAACCGTAAAAA
GGCCGCGTTGCTGGCGTTTTTCCATAGGCTCCGCCCCCCTGACGAGCATCACAAAAATCGACGCTCAAGT
CAGAGGTGGCGAAACCCGACAGGACTATAAAGATACCAGGCGTTTCCCCCTGGAAGCTCCCTCGTGCGCT
CTCCTGTTCCGACCCTGCCGCTTACCGGATACCTGTCCGCCTTTCTCCCTTCGGGAAGCGTGGCGCTTTC
TCATAGCTCACGCTGTAGGTATCTCAGTTCGGTGTAGGTCGTTCGCTCCAAGCTGGGCTGTGTGCACGAA
CCCCCCGTTCAGCCCGACCGCTGCGCCTTATCCGGTAACTATCGTCTTGAGTCCAACCCGGTAAGACACG
ACTTATCGCCACTGGCAGCAGCCACTGGTAACAGGATTAGCAGAGCGAGGTATGTAGGCGGTGCTACAGA
GTTCTTGAAGTGGTGGCCTAACTACGGCTACACTAGAAGAACAGTATTTGGTATCTGCGCTCTGCTGAAG
CCAGTTACCTTCGGAAAAAGAGTTGGTAGCTCTTGATCCGGCAAACAAACCACCGCTGGTAGCGGTGGTT
TTTTTGTTTGCAAGCAGCAGATTACGCGCAGAAAAAAAGGATCTCAAGAAGATCCTTTGATCTTTTCTAC
GGGGTCTGACGCTCAGTGGAACGAAAACTCACGTTAAGGGATTTTGGTCATGAGATTATCAAAAAGGATC
TTCACCTAGATCCTTTTAAATTAAAAATGAAGTTTTAAATCAATCTAAAGTATATATGAGTAAACTTGGT
CTGACAGTTACCAATGCTTAATCAGTGAGGCACCTATCTCAGCGATCTGTCTATTTCGTTCATCCATAGT
TGCCTGACTCCCCGTCGTGTAGATAACTACGATACGGGAGGGCTTACCATCTGGCCCCAGTGCTGCAATG
ATACCGCGAGACCCACGCTCACCGGCTCCAGATTTATCAGCAATAAACCAGCCAGCCGGAAGGGCCGAGC
GCAGAAGTGGTCCTGCAACTTTATCCGCCTCCATCCAGTCTATTAATTGTTGCCGGGAAGCTAGAGTAAG
TAGTTCGCCAGTTAATAGTTTGCGCAACGTTGTTGCCATTGCTACAGGCATCGTGGTGTCACGCTCGTCG
TTTGGTATGGCTTCATTCAGCTCCGGTTCCCAACGATCAAGGCGAGTTACATGATCCCCCATGTTGTGCA
AAAAAGCGGTTAGCTCCTTCGGTCCTCCGATCGTTGTCAGAAGTAAGTTGGCCGCAGTGTTATCACTCAT
GGTTATGGCAGCACTGCATAATTCTCTTACTGTCATGCCATCCGTAAGATGCTTTTCTGTGACTGGTGAG
TACTCAACCAAGTCATTCTGAGAATAGTGTATGCGGCGACCGAGTTGCTCTTGCCCGGCGTCAATACGGG
ATAATACCGCGCCACATAGCAGAACTTTAAAAGTGCTCATCATTGGAAAACGTTCTTCGGGGCGAAAACT
CTCAAGGATCTTACCGCTGTTGAGATCCAGTTCGATGTAACCCACTCGTGCACCCAACTGATCTTCAGCA
TCTTTTACTTTCACCAGCGTTTCTGGGTGAGCAAAAACAGGAAGGCAAAATGCCGCAAAAAAGGGAATAA
GGGCGACACGGAAATGTTGAATACTCATACTCTTCCTTTTTCAATATTATTGAAGCATTTATCAGGGTTA
TTGTCTCATGAGCGGATACATATTTGAATGTATTTAGAAAAATAAACAAATAGGGGTTCCGCGCACATTT
CCCCGAAAAGTGCCACCTGACGTC
