>Addgene plasmid #182616 | pOME0278M | depositor partial sequence | sequence record 353537 | Insert
GAATTCTTATTAATGTTCATCCGTATTGTGTATATGTAATTTGGTTTCCATATTTGGTAGGAGTATGGAG
TTTTCTTATGGATTATTAAGGGTCAGCTTGAAGGATGATGTTAATGACATAAAGGGGCGTGGCTTCCAAA
AATGGGTGGCTAACCTGTCCAAAATATGGGAACACTGGAGATAAAAGGGGCCAGCTTGAGTCAGTTTAGC
ACTGGGACTGCCCAGTCACCTTGGCTGCCGCTTCACCTATGGATTTTGTGCTCGCTGCTTGCCTTCTTGC
CGCTTCTGGTTTTCATTGGTGCCGCCGATTGTGGGTTGATTGCGTCGCTTTTGGCAATATACCCATCCTG
GCTTTCGGCTAGGTTTTCCGTCCTACTTTTCCCACATTGGCCTGAGAGCTGTAGTACAAAAAACACCGCG
CGGTCTGGAGCTCTCCATAAGCCCGCAGAACAAAAGCTGCGATTTGCCCAAAAACCTTGCCATGGCAACT
ATACAGTCACCCCTTGCGGGTTATTGCATTGGATTCAATCTCCAGGCCAGTTGTAGCCCCCTTTTATGAT
ATGCGAGGATACTTAACGTGTCTGAATGTGGAATATAATGTGAAAGGAAAGCAGCGCCCACTGGTGTATC
AGAACAGTGGTGCACTACCTATCTGCTCATTCGTTGTTTCGGTTCTGTGTTTGTCTGATTCTTAGATAGT
GTTGAGGTAATTCTAGAAAGCGGATTGAGTGTAAATCGGGCCACTTTGCCCTAAATGTGACAATCTGGAT
GTGTATCTTATTGGTGCGTTGTGAAGCATTTTAAAATGCGTTTTAGATTGTATCAGGCTAGTGCTGTAAT
GGTGTGTTTATTTTTCCAGTGTAAGCAAGTCGATTTGAATGACATAGGCGACAAAGTGAGGTGGCATTTG
TCAGAAGTTTCAAAGTCGTGTAAGAACATTGGACTAAAGTGGTGTGCGGCAGCTGGGAGCGCTCTTTCAA
TGTTAATGTTTTAATGTGTATGTTGTGTTGGAAGTTCCAGGCTAATATTTGATGTTTTGCTAGGTTGACT
AACGATGTTTTCTTGTAGGTGAAAGCGTTGTGTAACAATGATAACGGTGTTTTGGCTGGGTTTTTCCTTG
TTCGCACCGGACACCTCCAGTGACCAGACGGCAAGGTTTTTATCCCAGTGTATATTGGAAAAACATGTTA
TACTTTTGACAATTTAACGTGCCTAGAGCTCAAATTAAACTAATACCATAACGTAATGCAACTTACAACA
TAAATAAGGATCC
